Addgene plasmid #79818: pBGC155-MXMT
Purpose: GFP(S65T)-based BiFC vector for plants (Positive control: MXMT)
Depositing lab: Yutaka Kodama & Masamitsu Wada. Depositing organization: Kyushu University. Publication: Simultaneous visualization of two protein complexes in a single plant cell using multicolor fluorescence complementation analysis. Kodama Y, Wada M. Plant Mol Biol. 2009 May;70(1-2):211-7. doi: 10.1007/s11103-009-9467-0. Epub 2009 Feb 14. PubMed 19219406.
Backbone
  Vector backbone: CaMV35S- sGFP(S65T)-NOS vector
  Backbone manufacturer: Chiu W
  Backbone size w/o insert (bp): 4180
  Modifications to backbone: cDNA fragments of CaMXMT1 (Uefuji et al. 2003) were subcloned into the BsrGI/NotI sites of pBGC155.
  Vector type: Plant Expression ; Reporter plasmid
Growth in bacteria
  Bacterial resistance: Ampicillin, 100 μg/mL
  Growth temperature: 37°C
  Growth strain: DH5alpha
  Copy number: Unknown
Gene/Insert
  Gene/Insert name: CaMXMT1 (alt name: MXMT)
  Species: Synthetic
  Insert size (bp): 1137
  Promoter: CaMV 35S promoter
  Tag / fusion protein: GC155/GFP (155–239) (N terminal on insert)
  Cloning method: Restriction Enzyme; 5′ cloning site BsrGⅠ (not destroyed); 3′ cloning site NotⅠ (not destroyed)
  Sequencing primers: 5′ TATATGTACAAGATGGAGCTCCAAGAAGTC; 3′ TATAGCGGCCGCTTACACGTCTGACTTCTC
Terms and licenses: Academic/Nonprofit Terms; Industry Terms: Not Available to Industry
How to cite: pBGC155-MXMT was a gift from Yutaka Kodama & Masamitsu Wada (Addgene plasmid # 79818 ; http://n2t.net/addgene:79818 ; RRID:Addgene_79818)
