[The description below was written by a language model from this plasmid's Addgene catalogue record and pLannotate feature annotations shown in this document.]
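Description:
pBGC155-MXMT is a plant expression plasmid for bimolecular fluorescence complementation (BiFC), built on the CaMV35S-sGFP(S65T)-NOS vector, a small pUC-type plasmid. It is propagated in E. coli from a high-copy ColE1/pUC-family origin and selected with ampicillin through the β-lactamase gene. The feature table also picks up residual lac promoter/operator, lacZα, rop and bom fragments, which are remnants of the cloning backbone rather than functional parts. No plant selectable marker and no T-DNA borders are annotated, which fits direct, transient delivery into plant cells, although the record does not state the delivery method.

The expression cassette is driven by the constitutive CaMV 35S promoter, followed by the TMV Ω leader, which enhances translation. Downstream lies a partial GFP coding region corresponding to the C-terminal fragment GC155 (residues 155–239 of GFP), fused in frame to the N-terminus of CaMXMT1. This insert of about 1.1 kb was cloned between the retained BsrGI and NotI sites, and the cassette ends with the NOS terminator and polyadenylation signal. The catalogue lists the insert species as synthetic, but the annotation matches MXMT1 from Coffea arabica.

The GC155 fragment is not fluorescent on its own. Signal appears only when the fused protein associates with a partner carrying a complementary N-terminal fluorescent protein fragment, bringing the two halves together to rebuild the fluorophore. The plasmid is recorded as the MXMT positive control for this GFP(S65T)-based BiFC system, which implies that MXMT gives a dependable interaction signal when paired with a matching N-terminal fragment fusion. The system comes from work on multicolour complementation used to visualise two protein complexes at once in a single plant cell.
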