Features (pLannotate 1.2.2; 20 found; start..end, strand, type, name):
     21..365     +  promoter       CaMV 35S promoter: strong constitutive promoter from cauliflower mosaic virus
    317..363     +  promoter       minimal CaMV 35S promoter: minimal 35S promoter from cauliflower mosaic virus
    385..440     +  misc_feature   TMV Ω: translational enhancer from the tobacco mosaic virus 5'-leader sequence (Gallie et al., 1988)
    442..459     -  misc_feature   MCS (fragment): pUC18/19 multiple cloning site
    460..717     +  CDS            avGFP (fragment): avGFP is a basic (constitutively fluorescent) long stokes shift fluorescent protein published in 1992, derived from Aequorea victoria. It has low acid sensitivity.
    718..1851    +  CDS            MXMT1: MXMT1_COFAR - Also known as CTS1 From Coffea arabica (Arabian coffee).
   1872..2124    +  terminator     NOS terminator: nopaline synthase terminator and poly(A) signal
   2125..2141    -  promoter       tet promoter (fragment): E. coli promoter for tetracycline efflux protein gene
   2180..2201    -  CDS            lacZα (fragment): LacZα fragment of β-galactosidase; lacZ fragment
   2221..2237    -  protein_bind   lac operator: The lac repressor binds to the lac operator to inhibit transcription in E. coli. This inhibition can be relieved by adding lactose or isopropyl-β-D-thiogalactopyranoside (IPTG). lac repressor encoded by lacI
   2245..2275    -  promoter       lac promoter: promoter for the E. coli lac operon
   2290..2311    -  protein_bind   CAP binding site: CAP binding activates transcription in the presence of cAMP. E. coli catabolite activator protein
   2324..2416    -  CDS            lacI (fragment): lac repressor; lacI; The lac repressor binds to the lac operator to inhibit transcription in E. coli. This inhibition can be relieved by adding lactose or isopropyl-β-D-thiogalactopyranoside (IPTG).
   2599..3187    -  rep_origin     ori: high-copy-number ColE1/pMB1/pBR322/pUC origin of replication
   3358..4218    -  CDS            AmpR: β-lactamase; bla; confers resistance to ampicillin, carbenicillin, and related antibiotics
   4219..4323    -  promoter       AmpR promoter: bla
   4418..4453    +  CDS            rop (fragment): Rop protein, which maintains plasmids at low copy number; rop
   4555..4654    +  misc_feature   bom (fragment): basis of mobility region from pBR322
   4660..4814    -  CDS            lacZα (fragment): LacZα fragment of β-galactosidase; lacZ fragment
   4817..4853    -  misc_feature   MCS (fragment): pUC18/19 multiple cloning site
>Addgene plasmid #79818 | pBGC155-MXMT | depositor full sequence | sequence record 167566 | pBGC155-MXMT sequence 4854 bps
CTCAGAAGACCGAGGGCTATTGAGACTTTTCAACAAAGGGTAATATCGGGAAACCTCCTCGGATTCCATT
GCCCAGCTATCTGTCACTTATCGAAAGGACAGTAGAAAAGGAAGGTGGCTCCTACAAATGCCATCATTGC
GATAAAGGAAAGGCTATCGTTCAAGATGCCTCTACCGACAGTGGTCCCAAAGATGGACCCCCACCCACGA
GGAACATCGTGGAAAAAGAAGACGTTCCAACCACGTCTTCAAAGCAAGTGGATTGATGTGATATCTCCAC
TGACGTAAGGGATGACGCACAATCCCACTATCCTTCGCAAGACCCTTCCTCTATATAAGGAAGTTCATTT
CATTTGGAGAGGACAGGCTTCTTGAGATCCTTCAACAATTACCAACAACAACAAACAACAAACAACATTA
CAATTACTATTTACAATTACAGTCGACTCTAGAGGATCCATGGCCGACAAGCAGAAGAACGGCATCAAGG
TGAACTTCAAGATCCGCCACAACATCGAGGACGGCAGCGTGCAGCTCGCCGACCACTACCAGCAGAACAC
CCCCATCGGCGACGGCCCCGTGCTGCTGCCCGACAACCACTACCTGAGCACCCAGTCCGCCCTGAGCAAA
GACCCCAACGAGAAGCGCGATCACATGGTCCTGCTGGAGTTCGTGACCGCCGCCGGGATCACTCACGGCA
TGGACGAGCTGTACAAGATGGAGCTCCAAGAAGTCCTGCATATGAATGAAGGTGAAGGCGATACAAGCTA
CGCCAAGAATGCATCCTACAATCTGGCTCTTGCCAAGGTGAAACCTTTCCTTGAACAATGCATACGAGAA
TTGTTGCGGGCCAACTTGCCCAACATCAACAAGTGCATTAAAGTTGCGGATTTGGGATGCGCTTCTGGAC
CAAACACACTTTTAACAGTGCGGGACATTGTGCAAAGTATTGACAAAGTTGGCCAGGAAGAGAAGAATGA
ATTAGAACGTCCCACCATTCAGATTTTTCTGAATGATCTTTTCCAAAATGATTTCAATTCGGTTTTCAAG
TTGCTGCCAAGCTTCTACCGCAAACTCGAGAAAGAAAATGGACGCAAGATAGGATCGTGCCTAATAAGCG
CAATGCCTGGCTCTTTCTACGGCAGACTCTTCCCCGAGGAGTCCATGCATTTTTTGCACTCTTGTTACAG
TGTTCATTGGTTATCTCAGGTTCCCAGCGGTTTGGTGATTGAATTGGGGATTGGTGCAAACAAAGGGAGT
ATTTACTCTTCCAAAGGATGTCGTCCGCCCGTCCAGAAGGCATATTTGGATCAATTTACGAAAGATTTTA
CCACATTTCTAAGGATTCATTCGAAAGAGTTGTTTTCACGTGGCCGAATGCTCCTTACCTGCATTTGTAA
AGTAGATGAATTCGACGAACCGAATCCCCTAGACTTACTTGACATGGCAATAAACGACTTGATTGTTGAG
GGACTTCTGGAGGAAGAAAAATTGGATAGTTTCAATATTCCATTCTTTACACCTTCAGCAGAAGAAGTAA
AGTGCATAGTTGAGGAGGAAGGTTCTTGCGAAATTTTATATCTGGAGACTTTTAAGGCCCATTATGATGC
TGCCTTCTCTATTGATGATGATTACCCAGTAAGATCCCATGAACAAATTAAAGCAGAGTATGTGGCATCA
TTAATTAGATCAGTTTACGAACCCATCCTCGCAAGTCATTTTGGAGAAGCTATTATGCCTGACTTATTCC
ACAGGCTTGCGAAGCATGCAGCAAAGGTTCTCCACATGGGCAAAGGCTGCTATAATAATCTTATCATTTC
TCTCGCCAAAAAGCCAGAGAAGTCAGACGTGTAAGCGGCCGCCCGGCTGCAGATCGTTCAAACATTTGGC
AATAAAGTTTCTTAAGATTGAATCCTGTTGCCGGTCTTGCGATGATTATCATATAATTTCTGTTGAATTA
CGTTAAGCATGTAATAATTAACATGTAATGCATGACGTTATTTATGAGATGGGTTTTTATGATTAGAGTC
CCGCAATTATACATTTAATACGCGATAGAAAACAAAATATAGCGCGCAAACTAGGATAAATTATCGCGCG
CGGTGTCATCTATGTTACTAGATCCGATGATAAGCTGTCAAACATAGAATTCGTAATCATGGTCATAGCT
GTTTCCTGTGTGAATTCGTAATCATGGTCATAGCTGTTTCCTGTGTGAAATTGTTATCCGCTCACAATTC
CACACAACATACGAGCCGGAAGCATAAAGTGTAAAGCCTGGGGTGCCTAATGAGTGAGCTAACTCACATT
AATTGCGTTGCGCTCACTGCCCGCTTTCCAGTCGGGAAACCTGTCGTGCCAGCTGCATTAATGAATCGGC
CAACGCGCGGGGAGAGGCGGTTTGCGTATTGGGCGCTCTTCCGCTTCCTCGCTCACTGACTCGCTGCGCT
CGGTCGTTCGGCTGCGGCGAGCGGTATCAGCTCACTCAAAGGCGGTAATACGGTTATCCACAGAATCAGG
GGATAACGCAGGAAAGAACATGTGAGCAAAAGGCCAGCAAAAGGCCAGGAACCGTAAAAAGGCCGCGTTG
CTGGCGTTTTTCCATAGGCTCCGCCCCCCTGACGAGCATCACAAAAATCGACGCTCAAGTCAGAGGTGGC
GAAACCCGACAGGACTATAAAGATACCAGGCGTTTCCCCCTGGAAGCTCCCTCGTGCGCTCTCCTGTTCC
GACCCTGCCGCTTACCGGATACCTGTCCGCCTTTCTCCCTTCGGGAAGCGTGGCGCTTTCTCATAGCTCA
CGCTGTAGGTATCTCAGTTCGGTGTAGGTCGTTCGCTCCAAGCTGGGCTGTGTGCACGAACCCCCCGTTC
AGCCCGACCGCTGCGCCTTATCCGGTAACTATCGTCTTGAGTCCAACCCGGTAAGACACGACTTATCGCC
ACTGGCAGCAGCCACTGGTAACAGGATTAGCAGAGCGAGGTATGTAGGCGGTGCTACAGAGTTCTTGAAG
TGGTGGCCTAACTACGGCTACACTAGAAGAACAGTATTTGGTATCTGCGCTCTGCTGAAGCCAGTTACCT
TCGGAAAAAGAGTTGGTAGCTCTTGATCCGGCAAACAAACCACCGCTGGTAGCGGTGGTTTTTTTGTTTG
CAAGCAGCAGATTACGCGCAGAAAAAAAGGATCTCAAGAAGATCCTTTGATCTTTTCTACGGGGTCTGAC
GCTCAGTGGAACGAAAACTCACGTTAAGGGATTTTGGTCATGAGATTATCAAAAAGGATCTTCACCTAGA
TCCTTTTAAATTAAAAATGAAGTTTTAAATCAATCTAAAGTATATATGAGTAAACTTGGTCTGACAGTTA
CCAATGCTTAATCAGTGAGGCACCTATCTCAGCGATCTGTCTATTTCGTTCATCCATAGTTGCCTGACTC
CCCGTCGTGTAGATAACTACGATACGGGAGGGCTTACCATCTGGCCCCAGTGCTGCAATGATACCGCGAG
ACCCACGCTCACCGGCTCCAGATTTATCAGCAATAAACCAGCCAGCCGGAAGGGCCGAGCGCAGAAGTGG
TCCTGCAACTTTATCCGCCTCCATCCAGTCTATTAATTGTTGCCGGGAAGCTAGAGTAAGTAGTTCGCCA
GTTAATAGTTTGCGCAACGTTGTTGCCATTGCTACAGGCATCGTGGTGTCACGCTCGTCGTTTGGTATGG
CTTCATTCAGCTCCGGTTCCCAACGATCAAGGCGAGTTACATGATCCCCCATGTTGTGCAAAAAAGCGGT
TAGCTCCTTCGGTCCTCCGATCGTTGTCAGAAGTAAGTTGGCCGCAGTGTTATCACTCATGGTTATGGCA
GCACTGCATAATTCTCTTACTGTCATGCCATCCGTAAGATGCTTTTCTGTGACTGGTGAGTACTCAACCA
AGTCATTCTGAGAATAGTGTATGCGGCGACCGAGTTGCTCTTGCCCGGCGTCAATACGGGATAATACCGC
GCCACATAGCAGAACTTTAAAAGTGCTCATCATTGGAAAACGTTCTTCGGGGCGAAAACTCTCAAGGATC
TTACCGCTGTTGAGATCCAGTTCGATGTAACCCACTCGTGCACCCAACTGATCTTCAGCATCTTTTACTT
TCACCAGCGTTTCTGGGTGAGCAAAAACAGGAAGGCAAAATGCCGCAAAAAAGGGAATAAGGGCGACACG
GAAATGTTGAATACTCATACTCTTCCTTTTTCAATATTATTGAAGCATTTATCAGGGTTATTGTCTCATG
AGCGGATACATATTTGAATGTATTTAGAAAAATAAACAAATAGGGGTTCCGCGCACATTTCCCCGAAAAG
TGCCACCTGACGTCTAAGAAACCATTATTATCATGACATTAACCTATAAAAATAGGCGTATCACGAGGCC
CTTTCGTCTCGCGCGTTTCGGTGATGACGGTGAAAACCTCTGACACATGCAGCTCCCGGAGACGGTCACA
GCTTGTCTGTAAGCGGATGCCGGGAGCAGACAAGCCCGTCAGGGCGCGTCAGCGGGTGTTGGCGGGTGTC
GGGGCTGGCTTAACTATGCGGCATCAGAGCAGATTGTACTGAGAGTGCACCATATGCGGTGTGAAATACC
GCACAGATGCGTAAGGAGAAAATACCGCATCAGGCGCCATTCGCCATTCAGGCTGCGCAACTGTTGGGAA
GGGCGATCGGTGCGGGCCTCTTCGCTATTACGCCAGCTGGCGAAAGGGGGATGTGCTGCAAGGCGATTAA
GTTGGGTAACGCCAGGGTTTTCCCAGTCACGACGTTGTAAAACGACGGCCAGTGCCAAGCTTGCATGCCT
GCAGGTCGATCTAGAGGATCCCCC
