>Addgene plasmid #79818 | pBGC155-MXMT | addgene partial sequence | sequence record 156750 | 35S-promoter 5'-CTATCCTTCGCAAGACCCTTC-3'
AGAGGACAGGCTTCTTGAGATCCTTCAACAATTACCAACAACAACAAACAACAAACAACATTACAATTAC
TATTTACAATTACAGTCGACTCTAGAGGATCCATGGCCGACAAGCAGAAGAACGGCATCAAGGTGAACTT
CAAGATCCGCCACAACATCGAGGACGGCAGCGTGCAGCTCGCCGACCACTACCAGCAGAACACCCCCATC
GGCGACGGCCCCGTGCTGCTGCCCGACAACCACTACCTGAGCACCCAGTCCGCCCTGAGCAAAGACCCCA
ACGAGAAGCGCGATCACATGGTCCTGCTGGAGTTCGTGACCGCCGCCGGGATCACTCACGGCATGGACGA
GCTGTACAAGATGGAGCTCCAAGAAGTCCTGCATATGAATGAAGGTGAAGGCGATACAAGCTACGCCAAG
AATGCATCCTACAATCTGGCTCTTGCCAAGGTGAAACCTTTCCTTGAACAATGCATACGAGAATTGTTGC
GGGCCAACTTGCCCAACATCAACAAGTGCATTAAAGTTGCGGATTTGGGATGCGCTTCTGGACCAAACAC
ACTTTTAACAGTGCGGGACATTGTGCAAAGTATTGACAAAGTTGGCCAGGAAGAGAAGAATGAATTAGAA
CGTCCCACCATTCAGATTTTTCTGAATGATCTTTTCCAAAATGATTTCAATTCGGTTTTCAAGTTGCTGC
CAAGCTTCTACCGCAAACTCGAGAAAGAAAATGGACGCAAGATAGGATCGTGCCTAATAAGCGCAATGCC
TGGCTCTTTCTACGGCAGACTCTTCCCCGAGGAGTCCATGCATTTTTTGCACTCTTGTTACAGTGTTCAT
TGGTTATCTCAGGTTCCCAGCGGTTTGGTGATTGAATTGGGGATTGGTGCAAACAAAGGGAGTATTTACT
CTTCCAAAGGATGTCGTCCGCCCGTCCAGAAGGCATATTTGGATCAATTTACGAAAGATTTTACCACATT
TCTAAGGATTCATTCGAAAGAGTTGTTTT
