>Addgene plasmid #79818 | pBGC155-MXMT | addgene partial sequence | sequence record 156752 | NOSterm-R 5'-attgccaaatgtttgaacga-3'
ACGTCTGACTTCTCTGGCTTTTTGGCGAGAGAAATGATAAGATTATTATAGCAGCCTTTGCCCATGTGGA
GAACCTTTGCTGCATGCTTCGCAAGCCTGTGGAATAAGTCAGGCATAATAGCTTCTCCAAAATGACTTGC
GAGGATGGGTTCGTAAACTGATCTAATTAATGATGCCACATACTCTGCTTTAATTTGTTCATGGGATCTT
ACTGGGTAATCATCATCAATAGAGAAGGCAGCATCATAATGGGCCTTAAAAGTCTCCAGATATAAAATTT
CGCAAGAACCTTCCTCCTCAACTATGCACTTTACTTCTTCTGCTGAAGGTGTAAAGAATGGAATATTGAA
ACTATCCAATTTTTCTTCCTCCAGAAGTCCCTCAACAATCAAGTCGTTTATTGCCATGTCAAGTAAGTCT
AGGGGATTCGGTTCGTCGAATTCATCTACTTTACAAATGCAGGTAAGGAGCATTCGGCCACGTGAAAACA
ACTCTTTCGAATGAATCCTTAGAAATGTGGTAAAATCTTTCGTAAATTGATCCAAATATGCCTTCTGGAC
GGGCGGACGACATCCTTTGGAAGAGTAAATACTCCCTTTGTTTGCACCAATCCCCAATTCAATCACCAAA
CCGCTGGGAACCTGAGATAACCAATGAACACTGTAACAAGAGTGCAAAAAATGCATGGACTCCTCGGGGA
AGAGTCTGCCGTAGAAAGAGCCAGGCATTGCGCTTATTAGGCACGATCCTATCTTGCGTCCATTTTCTTT
CTCGAGTTTGCGGTAGAAGCTTGGCAGCAACTTGAAAACCGAATTGAAATCATTTTGGAAAAGATCATTC
AGAAAAATCTGAATGGTGGGACGTTCTAATTCATTCTTCTCTTCCTGGCCAACTTTGTCAATACTTTGCA
CAATGTCCCGCACTGTTAAAAGTGTG
